>Addgene plasmid #90745 | MAD2L1BP F2.1 gRNA | addgene full sequence | sequence record 183008 | Addgene NGS Result
TCAGTGAGCGAGGAAGCGGAAGAGCGCCCAATACGCAAACCGCCTCTCCCCGCGCGTTGGCCGATTCATT
AATGCAGCTGGCACGACAGGTTTCCCGACTGGAAAGCGGGCAGTGAGCGCAACGCAATTAATGTGAGTTA
GCTCACTCATTAGGCACCCCAGGCTTTACACTTTATGCTTCCGGCTCGTATGTTGTGTGGAATTGTGAGC
GGATAACAATTTCACACAGGAAACAGCTATGACCATGATTACGCCAAGCGCGCAATTAACCCTCACTAAA
GGGAACAAAAGCTGGAGCTGCAAGCTTAATGTAGTCTTATGCAATACTCTTGTAGTCTTGCAACATGGTA
ACGATGAGTTAGCAACATGCCTTACAAGGAGAGAAAAAGCACCGTGCATGCCGATTGGTGGAAGTAAGGT
GGTACGATCGTGCCTTATTAGGAAGGCAACAGACGGGTCTGACATGGATTGGACGAACCACTGAATTGCC
GCATTGCAGAGATATTGTATTTAAGTGCCTAGCTCGATACATAAACGGGTCTCTCTGGTTAGACCAGATC
TGAGCCTGGGAGCTCTCTGGCTAACTAGGGAACCCACTGCTTAAGCCTCAATAAAGCTTGCCTTGAGTGC
TTCAAGTAGTGTGTGCCCGTCTGTTGTGTGACTCTGGTAACTAGAGATCCCTCAGACCCTTTTAGTCAGT
GTGGAAAATCTCTAGCAGTGGCGCCCGAACAGGGACTTGAAAGCGAAAGGGAAACCAGAGGAGCTCTCTC
GACGCAGGACTCGGCTTGCTGAAGCGCGCACGGCAAGAGGCGAGGGGCGGCGACTGGTGAGTACGCCAAA
AATTTTGACTAGCGGAGGCTAGAAGGAGAGAGATGGGTGCGAGAGCGTCAGTATTAAGCGGGGGAGAATT
AGATCGCGATGGGAAAAAATTCGGTTAAGGCCAGGGGGAAAGAAAAAATATAAATTAAAACATATAGTAT
GGGCAAGCAGGGAGCTAGAACGATTCGCAGTTAATCCTGGCCTGTTAGAAACATCAGAAGGCTGTAGACA
AATACTGGGACAGCTACAACCATCCCTTCAGACAGGATCAGAAGAACTTAGATCATTATATAATACAGTA
GCAACCCTCTATTGTGTGCATCAAAGGATAGAGATAAAAGACACCAAGGAAGCTTTAGACAAGATAGAGG
AAGAGCAAAACAAAAGTAAGACCACCGCACAGCAAGCGGCCGCTGATCTTCAGACCTGGAGGAGGAGATA
TGAGGGACAATTGGAGAAGTGAATTATATAAATATAAAGTAGTAAAAATTGAACCATTAGGAGTAGCACC
CACCAAGGCAAAGAGAAGAGTGGTGCAGAGAGAAAAAAGAGCAGTGGGAATAGGAGCTTTGTTCCTTGGG
TTCTTGGGAGCAGCAGGAAGCACTATGGGCGCAGCGTCAATGACGCTGACGGTACAGGCCAGACAATTAT
TGTCTGGTATAGTGCAGCAGCAGAACAATTTGCTGAGGGCTATTGAGGCGCAACAGCATCTGTTGCAACT
CACAGTCTGGGGCATCAAGCAGCTCCAGGCAAGAATCCTGGCTGTGGAAAGATACCTAAAGGATCAACAG
CTCCTGGGGATTTGGGGTTGCTCTGGAAAACTCATTTGCACCACTGCTGTGCCTTGGAATGCTAGTTGGA
GTAATAAATCTCTGGAACAGATTTGGAATCACACGACCTGGATGGAGTGGGACAGAGAAATTAACAATTA
CACAAGCTTAATACACTCCTTAATTGAAGAATCGCAAAACCAGCAAGAAAAGAATGAACAAGAATTATTG
GAATTAGATAAATGGGCAAGTTTGTGGAATTGGTTTAACATAACAAATTGGCTGTGGTATATAAAATTAT
TCATAATGATAGTAGGAGGCTTGGTAGGTTTAAGAATAGTTTTTGCTGTACTTTCTATAGTGAATAGAGT
TAGGCAGGGATATTCACCATTATCGTTTCAGACCCACCTCCCAACCCCGAGGGGACCCAGAGAGGGCCTA
TTTCCCATGATTCCTTCATATTTGCATATACGATACAAGGCTGTTAGAGAGATAATTAGAATTAATTTGA
CTGTAAACACAAAGATATTAGTACAAAATACGTGACGTAGAAAGTAATAATTTCTTGGGTAGTTTGCAGT
TTTAAAATTATGTTTTAAAATGGACTATCATATGCTTACCGTAACTTGAAAGTATTTCGATTTCTTGGCT
TTATATATCTTGTGGAAAGGACGAAACACCGACTTGAGACAAGCTCTACGCGTTTAAGAGCTATGCTGGA
AACAGCATAGCAAGTTTAAATAAGGCTAGTCCGTTATCAACTTGAAAAAGTGGCACCGAGTCGGTGCTTT
TTTTGAATTCTAGATCTTGAGACAAATGGCAGTATTCATCCACAATTTTAAAAGAAAAGGGGGGATTGGG
GGGTACAGTGCAGGGGAAAGAATAGTAGACATAATAGCAACAGACATACAAACTAAAGAATTACAAAAAC
AAATTACAAAAATTCAAAATTTTCGGGTTTATTACAGGGACAGCAGAGATCCACTTTGGCGCCGGCTCGA
GTGGCTCCGGTGCCCGTCAGTGGGCAGAGCGCACATCGCCCACAGTCCCCGAGAAGTTGGGGGGAGGGGT
CGGCAATTGAACCGGTGCCTAGAGAAGGTGGCGCGGGGTAAACTGGGAAAGTGATGTCGTGTACTGGCTC
CGCCTTTTTCCCGAGGGTGGGGGAGAACCGTATATAAGTGCAGTAGTCGCCGTGAACGTTCTTTTTCGCA
ACGGGTTTGCCGCCAGAACACAGGTGTCGTGACGCGGGATCCGCCACCATGACCGAGTACAAGCCCACGG
TGCGCCTCGCCACCCGCGACGACGTCCCCAGGGCCGTACGCACCCTCGCCGCCGCGTTCGCCGACTACCC
CGCCACGCGCCACACCGTCGATCCGGACCGCCACATCGAGCGGGTCACCGAGCTGCAAGAACTCTTCCTC
ACGCGCGTCGGGCTCGACATCGGCAAGGTGTGGGTCGCGGACGACGGCGCCGCGGTGGCGGTCTGGACCA
CGCCGGAGAGCGTCGAAGCGGGGGCGGTGTTCGCCGAGATCGGCCCGCGCATGGCCGAGTTGAGCGGTTC
CCGGCTGGCCGCGCAGCAACAGATGGAAGGCCTCCTGGCGCCGCACCGGCCCAAGGAGCCCGCGTGGTTC
CTGGCCACCGTCGGAGTCTCGCCCGACCACCAGGGCAAGGGTCTGGGCAGCGCCGTCGTGCTCCCCGGAG
TGGAGGCGGCCGAGCGCGCCGGGGTGCCCGCCTTCCTGGAGACCTCCGCGCCCCGCAACCTCCCCTTCTA
CGAGCGGCTCGGCTTCACCGTCACCGCCGACGTCGAGGTGCCCGAAGGACCGCGCACCTGGTGCATGACC
CGCAAGCCCGGTGCCTGAACGCGTTAAGTCGACAATCAACCTCTGGATTACAAAATTTGTGAAAGATTGA
CTGGTATTCTTAACTATGTTGCTCCTTTTACGCTATGTGGATACGCTGCTTTAATGCCTTTGTATCATGC
TATTGCTTCCCGTATGGCTTTCATTTTCTCCTCCTTGTATAAATCCTGGTTGCTGTCTCTTTATGAGGAG
TTGTGGCCCGTTGTCAGGCAACGTGGCGTGGTGTGCACTGTGTTTGCTGACGCAACCCCCACTGGTTGGG
GCATTGCCACCACCTGTCAGCTCCTTTCCGGGACTTTCGCTTTCCCCCTCCCTATTGCCACGGCGGAACT
CATCGCCGCCTGCCTTGCCCGCTGCTGGACAGGGGCTCGGCTGTTGGGCACTGACAATTCCGTGGTGTTG
TCGGGGAAATCATCGTCCTTTCCTTGGCTGCTCGCCTGTGTTGCCACCTGGATTCTGCGCGGGACGTCCT
TCTGCTACGTCCCTTCGGCCCTCAATCCAGCGGACCTTCCTTCCCGCGGCCTGCTGCCGGCTCTGCGGCC
TCTTCCGCGTCTTCGCCTTCGCCCTCAGACGAGTCGGATCTCCCTTTGGGCCGCCTCCCCGCGTCGACTT
TAAGACCAATGACTTACAAGGCAGCTGTAGATCTTAGCCACTTTTTAAAAGAAAAGGGGGGACTGGAAGG
GCTAATTCACTCCCAACGAAGACAAGATCTGCTTTTTGCTTGTACTGGGTCTCTCTGGTTAGACCAGATC
TGAGCCTGGGAGCTCTCTGGCTAACTAGGGAACCCACTGCTTAAGCCTCAATAAAGCTTGCCTTGAGTGC
TTCAAGTAGTGTGTGCCCGTCTGTTGTGTGACTCTGGTAACTAGAGATCCCTCAGACCCTTTTAGTCAGT
GTGGAAAATCTCTAGCAGTACGTATAGTAGTTCATGTCATCTTATTATTCAGTATTTATAACTTGCAAAG
AAATGAATATCAGAGAGTGAGAGGAACTTGTTTATTGCAGCTTATAATGGTTACAAATAAAGCAATAGCA
TCACAAATTTCACAAATAAAGCATTTTTTTCACTGCATTCTAGTTGTGGTTTGTCCAAACTCATCAATGT
ATCTTATCATGTCTGGCTCTAGCTATCCCGCCCCTAACTCCGCCCATCCCGCCCCTAACTCCGCCCAGTT
CCGCCCATTCTCCGCCCCATGGCTGACTAATTTTTTTTATTTATGCAGAGGCCGAGGCCGCCTCGGCCTC
TGAGCTATTCCAGAAGTAGTGAGGAGGCTTTTTTGGAGGCCTAGGGACGTACCCAATTCGCCCTATAGTG
AGTCGTATTACGCGCGCTCACTGGCCGTCGTTTTACAACGTCGTGACTGGGAAAACCCTGGCGTTACCCA
ACTTAATCGCCTTGCAGCACATCCCCCTTTCGCCAGCTGGCGTAATAGCGAAGAGGCCCGCACCGATCGC
CCTTCCCAACAGTTGCGCAGCCTGAATGGCGAATGGG
[124 nt withheld, positions 4938-5061]
C
[91 nt withheld, positions 5063-5153]
A
[49 nt withheld, positions 5155-5203]
CCTTTGACGTTGGAGTCCACGTTCTTT
[37 nt withheld, positions 5231-5267]
ACCCTATCTCGGTCTATTCTTTTGATTTATAAGGGATTTTGCCGATTTCGGCCTATTGGTTAAAAAATGA
GCTGATTTAACAAAAATTTAACGCGAATTTTAACAAAATATTAACGCTTACAATTTAGGTGGCACTTTTC
GGGGAAATGTGCGCGGAACCCCTATTTGTTTATTTTTCTAAATACATTCAAATATGTATCCGCTCATGAG
ACAATAACCCTGATAAATGCTTCAATAATATTGAAAAAGGAAGAGTATGAGTATTCAACATTTCCGTGTC
GCCCTTATTCCCTTTTTTGCGGCATTTTGCCTTCCTGTTTTTGCTCACCCAGAAACGCTGGTGAAAGTAA
AAGATGCTGAAGATCAGTTGGGTGCACGAGTGGGTTACATCGAACTGGATCTCAACAGCGGTAAGATCCT
TGAGAGTTTTCGCCCCGAAGAACGTTTTCCAATGATGAGCACTTTTAAAGTTCTGCTATGTGGCGCGGTA
TTATCCCGTATTGACGCCGGGCAAGAGCAACTCGGTCGCCGCATACACTATTCTCAGAATGACTTGGTTG
AGTACTCACCAGTCACAGAAAAGCATCTTACGGATGGCATGACAGTAAGAGAATTATGCAGTGCTGCCAT
AACCATGAGTGATAACACTGCGGCCAACTTACTTCTGACAACGATCGGAGGACCGAAGGAGCTAACCGCT
TTTTTGCACAACATGGGGGATCATGTAACTCGCCTTGATCGTTGGGAACCGGAGCTGAATGAAGCCATAC
CAAACGACGAGCGTGACACCACGATGCCTGTAGCAATGGCAACAACGTTGCGCAAACTATTAACTGGCGA
ACTACTTACTCTAGCTTCCCGGCAACAATTAATAGACTGGATGGAGGCGGATAAAGTTGCAGGACCACTT
CTGCGCTCGGCCCTTCCGGCTGGCTGGTTTATTGCTGATAAATCTGGAGCCGGTGAGCGTGGGTCTCGCG
GTATCATTGCAGCACTGGGGCCAGATGGTAAGCCCTCCCGTATCGTAGTTATCTACACGACGGGGAGTCA
GGCAACTATGGATGAACGAAATAGACAGATCGCTGAGATAGGTGCCTCACTGATTAAGCATTGGTAACTG
TCAGACCAAGTTTACTCATATATACTTTAGATTGATTTAAAACTTCATTTTTAATTTAAAAGGATCTAGG
TGAAGATCCTTTTTGATAATCTCATGACCAAAATCCCTTAACGTGAGTTTTCGTTCCACTGAGCGTCAGA
CCCCGTAGAAAAGATCAAAGGATCTTCTTGAGATCCTTTTTTTCTGCGCGTAATCTGCTGCTTGCAAACA
AAAAAACCACCGCTACCAGCGGTGGTTTGTTTGCCGGATCAAGAGCTACCAACTCTTTTTCCGAAGGTAA
CTGGCTTCAGCAGAGCGCAGATACCAAATACTGTTCTTCTAGTGTAGCCGTAGTTAGGCCACCACTTCAA
GAACTCTGTAGCACCGCCTACATACCTCGCTCTGCTAATCCTGTTACCAGTGGCTGCTGCCAGTGGCGAT
AAGTCGTGTCTTACCGGGTTGGACTCAAGACGATAGTTACCGGATAAGGCGCAGCGGTCGGGCTGAACGG
GGGGTTCGTGCACACAGCCCAGCTTGGAGCGAACGACCTACACCGAACTGAGATACCTACAGCGTGAGCT
ATGAGAAAGCGCCACGCTTCCCGAAGGGAGAAAGGCGGACAGGTATCCGGTAAGCGGCAGGGTCGGAACA
GGAGAGCGCACGAGGGAGCTTCCAGGGGGAAACGCCTGGTATCTTTATAGTCCTGTCGGGTTTCGCCACC
TCTGACTTGAGCGTCGATTTTTGTGATGCTCGTCAGGGGGGCGGAGCCTATGGAAAAACGCCAGCAACGC
GGCCTTTTTACGGTTCCTGGCCTTTTGCTGGCCTTTTGCTCACATGTTCTTTCCTGCGTTATCCCCTGAT
TCTGTGGATAACCGTATTACCGCCTTTGAGTGAGCTGATACCGCTCGCCGCAGCCGAACGACCGAGCGCA
GCGAG
Features (pLannotate 1.2.2; 27 found; start..end, strand, type, name):
     24..116     +  CDS            lacI (fragment): lac repressor; lacI; The lac repressor binds to the lac operator to inhibit transcription in E. coli. This inhibition can be relieved by adding lactose or isopropyl-β-D-thiogalactopyranoside (IPTG).
    129..150     +  protein_bind   CAP binding site: CAP binding activates transcription in the presence of cAMP. E. coli catabolite activator protein
    165..195     +  promoter       lac promoter: promoter for the E. coli lac operon
    203..219     +  protein_bind   lac operator: The lac repressor binds to the lac operator to inhibit transcription in E. coli. This inhibition can be relieved by adding lactose or isopropyl-β-D-thiogalactopyranoside (IPTG). lac repressor encoded by lacI
    264..282     +  promoter       T3 promoter: promoter for bacteriophage T3 RNA polymerase
    310..536     +  promoter       RSV promoter: Rous sarcoma virus enhancer/promoter
    537..717     +  LTR            5' LTR (truncated): truncated 5' long terminal repeat (LTR) from HIV-1
    764..889     +  misc_feature   HIV-1 Ψ: packaging signal of human immunodeficiency virus type 1
    873..1236    +  CDS            HIV-1 gag (fragment): gag protein from human immunodeficiency virus 1; gag
   1382..1615    +  misc_feature   RRE: The Rev response element (RRE) of HIV-1 allows for Rev-dependent mRNA export from the nucleus to the cytoplasm.
   1992..2018    +  CDS            Rev (fragment): human immunodeficiency virus 1 (HIV-1) Rev protein; rev; enhances nuclear export of unspliced and incompletely spliced viral mRNAs
   2022..2262    +  promoter       U6 promoter: RNA polymerase III promoter for human U6 snRNA
   2310..2377    +  misc_RNA       tracrRNA (fragment): trans-activating CRISPR RNA for the Streptococcus pyogenes CRISPR/Cas9 system
   2426..2543    +  misc_feature   cPPT/CTS: central polypurine tract and central termination sequence of HIV-1
   2612..2823    +  promoter       EF-1α core promoter: core promoter for human elongation factor EF-1α
   2849..3448    +  CDS            PuroR (fragment): puromycin N-acetyltransferase; pac from Streptomyces; confers resistance to puromycin
   3464..4052    +  misc_feature   WPRE: woodchuck hepatitis virus posttranscriptional regulatory element
   4103..4122    +  misc_feature   cPPT/CTS (fragment): central polypurine tract and central termination sequence of HIV-1
   4124..4357    +  LTR            3' LTR (ΔU3): self-inactivating 3' long terminal repeat (LTR) from HIV-1
   4435..4556    +  polyA_signal   SV40 poly(A) signal: SV40 polyadenylation signal
   4596..4731    +  rep_origin     SV40 ori: SV40 origin of replication
   4752..4770    -  promoter       T7 promoter: promoter for bacteriophage T7 RNA polymerase
   4778..4933    +  CDS            lacZα (fragment): LacZα fragment of β-galactosidase; lacZ fragment
   4938..5366    +  rep_origin     f1 ori (sequence partly withheld): f1 bacteriophage origin of replication; arrow indicates direction of (+) strand synthesis
   5419..5523    +  promoter       AmpR promoter: bla
   5524..6384    +  CDS            AmpR: β-lactamase; bla; confers resistance to ampicillin, carbenicillin, and related antibiotics
   6555..7143    +  rep_origin     ori: high-copy-number ColE1/pMB1/pBR322/pUC origin of replication
