[The description below was written by a language model from this plasmid's Addgene catalogue record and pLannotate feature annotations shown in this document.]
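Description:
MAD2L1BP F2.1 gRNA is a third-generation lentiviral CRISPR guide plasmid built on the pLenti-sgRNA backbone and designed to express a single guide RNA against human MAD2L1BP. It is propagated in E. coli through a high-copy ColE1/pUC-type origin with ampicillin resistance (AmpR). The backbone also retains an f1 origin, an SV40 origin, T3 and T7 promoters, and residual lac-region fragments. The record lists a backbone size of 9151 bp without insert, whereas the sequenced plasmid is 7,302 nt. The record does not explain this difference, though it would fit loss of a stuffer fragment when the guide oligos were cloned between the two BsmBI sites, which were destroyed in the process.

The viral portion has the usual third-generation layout. An RSV promoter drives a truncated HIV-1 5' LTR, so genomic RNA is produced independently of Tat. This is followed by the Ψ packaging signal with a gag fragment, the RRE for Rev-dependent nuclear export, a cPPT/CTS element, WPRE to enhance transcript expression, and a self-inactivating ΔU3 3' LTR with a downstream SV40 poly(A) signal. Within this frame, the human U6 RNA polymerase III promoter transcribes the MAD2L1BP spacer fused to the S. pyogenes Cas9 guide scaffold. A separate EF-1α core promoter drives puromycin N-acetyltransferase, allowing selection of transduced mammalian cells.

No Cas9 coding sequence is annotated, so the nuclease must be supplied separately, for example by a Cas9-expressing cell line. The plasmid belongs to a series of guides used to generate knockouts of cell-cycle genes in human cells for a large-scale analysis of cell-cycle defects and p53-dependent responses.
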