Addgene plasmid #90745: MAD2L1BP F2.1 gRNA
Purpose: 3rd generation lentiviral gRNA plasmid targeting human MAD2L1BP
Depositing lab: Iain Cheeseman. Depositing organization: Whitehead Institute for Biomedical Research. Publication: Large-Scale Analysis of CRISPR/Cas9 Cell-Cycle Knockouts Reveals the Diversity of p53-Dependent Responses to Cell-Cycle Defects. McKinley KL, Cheeseman IM. Dev Cell. 2017 Feb 27;40(4):405-420.e2. doi: 10.1016/j.devcel.2017.01.012. Epub 2017 Feb 16. PubMed 28216383.
Backbone
  Vector backbone: pLenti-sgRNA
  Backbone manufacturer: Eric Lander & David Sabatini labs (Addgene plasmid #71409)
  Backbone size w/o insert (bp): 9151
  Vector type: Lentiviral, CRISPR
  Selectable markers: Puromycin
Growth in bacteria
  Bacterial resistance: Ampicillin, 100 μg/mL
  Growth temperature: 37°C
  Growth strain: NEB Stable
  Copy number: Unknown
Gene/Insert
  Gene/Insert name: MAD2L1BP (Guide Designation F2.1) (alt name: pKMKO series)
  gRNA/shRNA sequence: CACCgACTTGAGACAAGCTCTACGC
  Species: H. sapiens (human)
  Promoter: U6
  Cloning method: Restriction Enzyme; 5′ cloning site BsmBI (destroyed during cloning); 3′ cloning site BsmBI (destroyed during cloning)
  Sequencing primers: 5′ hU6-F (5'-GAGGGCCTATTTCCCATGATT-3'); 3′ EF1a-R (5'-CACGGCGACTACTGCACTTA-3')
Terms and licenses: Academic/Nonprofit Terms; Industry Terms: Not Available to Industry
Depositor comments: Please note that gRNA target sequence listed is not strictly the 20nt spacer sequence, but also contains the 5' BsmBI overhang. For more information about knockout human cell lines generated using this plasmid, please see http://cellcycleknockouts.wi.mit.edu/ .
How to cite: MAD2L1BP F2.1 gRNA was a gift from Iain Cheeseman (Addgene plasmid # 90745 ; http://n2t.net/addgene:90745 ; RRID:Addgene_90745)
